>Addgene plasmid #183221 | Cas12c-sgRNA_BbsI_CAM | addgene full sequence | sequence record 358161 | Addgene NGS Result
ACCACCCGTGCATTTCTGGATCAATGATCCGTACCTCAATGTCCGGGCGCGCAGCTAGAGCGACCTGAAA
TCTGAAAAGCAGGATTCAGGTTGGGTTTGAGGTCGTCTTCCGAAGACTTAGCAGGATTCACTCGGTACCA
AATTCCAGAAAAGAGGCCTCCCGAAAGGGGGGCCTTTTTTCGTTTTGGTCCGCTGAGCAGTTACAGAGAT
GTTACGAACCACTAGTGCACTGCAGTACACCTTTGGTCGAAAAAAAAAGCCCGCACTGTCAGGTGCGGGC
TTTTTTCTGTGTTTCCACCAATAAAAAACGCCCGGCGGCAACCGAGCGTTCTGAACAAATCCAGATGGAG
TTCTGAGGTCATTACTGGATCTATCAACAGGAGTCCAAGCGAGCTCGATATCAAATTACGCCCCGCCCTG
CCACTCATCGCAGTACTGTTGTAATTCATTAAGCATTCTGCCGACATGGAAGCCATCACAAACGGCATGA
TGAACCTGAATCGCCAGCGGCATCAGCACCTTGTCGCCTTGCGTATAATATTTGCCCATGGTGAAAACGG
GGGCGAAGAAGTTGTCCATATTGGCCACGTTTAAATCAAAACTGGTGAAACTCACCCAGGGATTGGCTGA
AACGAAAAACATATTCTCAATAAACCCTTTAGGGAAATAGGCCAGGTTTTCACCGTAACACGCCACATCT
TGCGAATATATGTGTAGAAACTGCCGGAAATCGTCGTGGTATTCACTCCAGAGCGATGAAAACGTTTCAG
TTTGCTCATGGAAAACGGTGTAACAAGGGTGAACACTATCCCATATCACCAGCTCACCGTCTTTCATTGC
CATACGAAATTCCGGATGAGCATTCATCAGGCGGGCAAGAATGTGAATAAAGGCCGGATAAAACTTGTGC
TTATTTTTCTTTACGGTCTTTAAAAAGGCCGTAATATCCAGCTGAACGGTCTGGTTATAGGTACATTGAG
CAACTGACTGAAATGCCTCAAAATGTTCTTTACGATGCCATTGGGATATATCAACGGTGGTATATCCAGT
GATTTTTTTCTCCATTTTAGCTTCCTTAGCTCCTGAAAATCTCGATAACTCAAAAAATACGCCCGGTAGT
GATCTTATTTCATTATGGTGAAAGTTGGAACCTCTTACGTGCCCGATCAAGCGCTAGCGGAGTGTATACT
GGCTTACTATGTTGGCACTGATGAGGGTGTCAGTGAAGTGCTTCATGTGGCAGGAGAAAAAAGGCTGCAC
CGGTGCGTCAGCAGAATATGTGATACAGGATATATTCCGCTTCCTCGCTCACTGACTCGCTACGCTCGGT
CGTTCGACTGCGGCGAGCGGAAATGGCTTACGAACGGGGCGGAGATTTCCTGGAAGATGCCAGGAAGATA
CTTAACAGGGAAGTGAGAGGGCCGCGGCAAAGCCGTTTTTCCATAGGCTCCGCCCCCCTGACAAGCATCA
CGAAATCTGACGCTCAAATCAGTGGTGGCGAAACCCGACAGGACTATAAAGATACCAGGCGTTTCCCCCT
GGCGGCTCCCTCGTGCGCTCTCCTGTTCCTGCCTTTCGGTTTACCGGTGTCATTCCGCTGTTATGGCCGC
GTTTGTCTCATTCCACGCCTGACACTCAGTTCCGGGTAGGCAGTTCGCTCCAAGCTGGACTGTATGCACG
AACCCCCCGTTCAGTCCGACCGCTGCGCCTTATCCGGTAACTATCGTCTTGAGTCCAACCCGGAAAGACA
TGCAAAAGCACCACTGGCAGCAGCCACTGGTAATTGATTTAGAGGAGTTAGTCTTGAAGTCATGCGCCGG
TTAAGGCTAAACTGAAAGGACAAGTTTTGGTGACTGCGCTCCTCCAAGCCAGTTACCTCGGTTCAAAGAG
TTGGTAGCTCAGAGAACCTTCGAAAAACCGCCCTGCAAGGCGGTTTTTTCGTTTTCAGAGCAAGAGATTA
CGCGCAGACCAAAACGATCTCAAGAAGATCATCTTATTAATCAGATAAAATATTTCTAGATTTCAGTGCA
ATTTATCTCTTCAAATGTAGCACCTGAAGTCAGCCCCATACGATATAAGTTGTTTCAGCCAAAAAACTTA
AGACCGCCGGTCTTGTCCACTACCTTGCAGTAATGCGGTGGACAGGATCGGCGGTTTTCTTTTCTCTTCT
CAACCCTGAATTCGCATCTAGACTGAACTGGCCGATAATTGCAGACGAACGCACAGCTAACACCACGTCG
TCCCTATCTGCTGCCCTAGGTCTATGAGTGGTTGCTGGATAACTTTACGGGCATGCATAAGGCTCGTATA
ATATATTCAGGAT
Features (pLannotate 1.2.2; 6 found; start..end, strand, type, name):
    301..335     -  terminator     lambda t0 terminator: minimal transcription terminator from phage lambda (Scholtissek and Grosse, 1987)
    409..1065    -  CDS            cat: CAT_ECOLX - Experimental evidence at protein level: Swiss-Prot protein existence level 1. This enzyme is an effector of chloramphenicol resistance in bacteria. From Escherichia coli. This protein is used as a marker in many commonly used cloning vectors, such as pACYC184.
   1066..1163    -  promoter       cat promoter: promoter of the E. coli cat gene encoding chloramphenicol acetyltransferase
   1170..1196    +  misc_feature   bom (fragment): basis of mobility region from pBR322
   1295..1350    -  rep_origin     RSF ori (fragment): Plasmids containing the RSF 1030 origin of replication can be propagated in E. coli cells that contain additional plasmids with compatible origins.
   1438..1983    -  rep_origin     p15A ori: Plasmids containing the medium-copy-number p15A origin of replication can be propagated in E. coli cells that contain a second plasmid with the ColE1 origin.
