[The description below was written by a language model from this plasmid's Addgene catalogue record and pLannotate feature annotations shown in this document.]
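Description:
Cas12c-sgRNA_BbsI_CAM is a compact bacterial CRISPR guide-expression plasmid of about 2.3 kb, built on a p15A-origin backbone and intended for use in E. coli. It replicates from the p15A origin, listed in the catalogue as low copy. This origin is compatible with ColE1-type plasmids, so the guide vector can be maintained alongside a second plasmid, for example one carrying a Cas protein or a target, although the record does not name a specific partner. Selection is by chloramphenicol, conferred by the cat (chloramphenicol acetyltransferase) gene driven by its native cat promoter and followed by the minimal lambda t0 terminator. The automated annotation also flags short fragments resembling the pBR322 bom region and the RSF origin. These are partial matches adjacent to the p15A origin, likely sequence similarity in the backbone rather than separate functional elements.

The payload is a synthetic Cas12c single guide RNA scaffold in which the spacer position is occupied by a placeholder containing BbsI recognition sites. BbsI is a type IIS enzyme that cuts outside its recognition sequence, so digestion removes the placeholder and leaves defined overhangs. Annealed oligonucleotides encoding a chosen spacer can then be inserted by Golden Gate assembly. The feature table does not annotate the sgRNA cassette itself, and neither it nor the catalogue fields state which promoter or terminator controls guide transcription. The plasmid serves as an entry vector for making custom Cas12c guides. The associated publication describes Cas12c as a naturally DNase-free enzyme that silences gene expression, which suggests programmable, cleavage-free gene repression in bacteria as the typical use.
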