Addgene plasmid #183221: Cas12c-sgRNA_BbsI_CAM
Purpose: Cas12c sgRNA containing BbsI restriction recognition sites in spacer sequence for Golden Gate Assembly
Depositing lab: Jennifer Doudna. Depositing organization: University of California, Berkeley. Publication: A naturally DNase-free CRISPR-Cas12c enzyme silences gene expression. Huang CJ, Adler BA, Doudna JA. Mol Cell. 2022 Jun 2;82(11):2148-2160.e4. doi: 10.1016/j.molcel.2022.04.020. PubMed 35659325.
Backbone
  Vector backbone: p15A ori
  Total vector size (bp): 2322
  Vector type: Bacterial Expression, CRISPR
Growth in bacteria
  Bacterial resistance: Chloramphenicol, 25 μg/mL
  Growth temperature: 37°C
  Growth strain: DH5alpha
  Copy number: Low Copy
Gene/Insert
  Gene/Insert name: Cas12c single guide RNA containing BbsI sites in spacer sequence
  Species: Synthetic
Terms and licenses: Academic/Nonprofit Terms; Industry Terms: Not Available to Industry
How to cite: Cas12c-sgRNA_BbsI_CAM was a gift from Jennifer Doudna (Addgene plasmid # 183221 ; http://n2t.net/addgene:183221 ; RRID:Addgene_183221)
